Addgene plasmid #243045: AiP20000 - pAAV-AiE2667m-minBG-SYFP2-WPRE3-BGHpA
Purpose: AiE2667m is an enhancer sequence designed to drive AAV-mediated transgene expression in specific populations of brain cells.
Depositing lab: Allen Institute for Brain Science & Bosiljka Tasic. Depositing organization: Allen Institute.
Backbone
  Vector backbone: pAAV2
  Vector type: AAV
Growth in bacteria
  Bacterial resistance: Ampicillin, 100 μg/mL
  Growth temperature: 37°C
  Growth strain: NEB Stable
  Copy number: High Copy
Gene/Insert
  Gene/Insert name: SYFP2
  Species: Synthetic
  Cloning method: Gibson Cloning
Terms and licenses: Academic/Nonprofit Terms; Industry Terms: Not Available to Industry
How to cite: AiP20000 - pAAV-AiE2667m-minBG-SYFP2-WPRE3-BGHpA was a gift from Allen Institute for Brain Science & Bosiljka Tasic (Addgene plasmid # 243045 ; http://n2t.net/addgene:243045 ; RRID:Addgene_243045)
