[The description below was written by a language model from this plasmid's Addgene catalogue record and pLannotate feature annotations shown in this document.]
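Description:
AiP20000 - pAAV-AiE2667m-minBG-SYFP2-WPRE3-BGHpA is an AAV transfer plasmid built on a pAAV2 backbone and designed for packaging an enhancer-driven fluorescent reporter into recombinant adeno-associated virus. The 4,688 nt plasmid is maintained in bacteria through a high-copy ColE1/pUC-type origin and selected with ampicillin via the bla gene under its own promoter. An f1 phage origin is also present, along with small remnants of pBR322 bom and rop sequences that are backbone leftovers rather than functional parts. The recorded propagation strain is a recombination-deficient, stability-oriented host, which is common for ITR-containing plasmids.

The payload sits between AAV2 inverted terminal repeats, which are the cis elements needed for genome replication and encapsidation. The annotation detects the right-hand ITR in full but the left one only as short fragments. According to the construct name, the candidate enhancer AiE2667m is placed upstream of a minimal beta-globin promoter (minBG). Neither element is annotated in the feature table, but both presumably occupy the unannotated region between the left ITR and the reporter. A minimal promoter has little activity on its own, so expression depends on the enhancer, which is described as designed to direct transgene expression in specific brain cell populations. The record does not state which populations. The reporter is SYFP2, a rapidly maturing monomeric yellow fluorescent protein derived from Aequorea victoria. It is followed by WPRE3, a shortened woodchuck hepatitis virus posttranscriptional element (seen as two WPRE fragments) that boosts transcript expression while saving packaging space, and by a bovine growth hormone polyadenylation signal. The construct is suited to labelling and evaluating the cell-type specificity of the enhancer after AAV delivery to the brain.
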