Features (pLannotate 1.2.2; 14 found; start..end, strand, type, name):
     12..39      +  repeat_region  AAV2 ITR (fragment): inverted terminal repeat of adeno-associated virus serotype 2 inverted
     68..95      +  repeat_region  AAV2 ITR (fragment): inverted terminal repeat of adeno-associated virus serotype 2 inverted
    706..1422    +  CDS            SYFP2: SYFP2 is a basic (constitutively fluorescent) yellow fluorescent protein published in 2006, derived from Aequorea victoria. It is reported to be a very rapidly-maturing monomer with moderate acid sensitivity.
   1462..1619    +  misc_feature   WPRE (fragment): woodchuck hepatitis virus posttranscriptional regulatory element
   1625..1705    +  misc_feature   WPRE (fragment): woodchuck hepatitis virus posttranscriptional regulatory element
   1722..1833    +  polyA_signal   bGH poly(A) signal: bovine growth hormone polyadenylation signal
   1951..2091    +  repeat_region  AAV2 ITR: inverted terminal repeat of adeno-associated virus serotype 2 inverted
   2096..2147    -  misc_feature   bom (fragment): basis of mobility region from pBR322
   2166..2621    +  rep_origin     f1 ori (sequence partly withheld): f1 bacteriophage origin of replication; arrow indicates direction of (+) strand synthesis
   2622..2671    -  misc_feature   bom (fragment): basis of mobility region from pBR322
   2773..2808    -  CDS            rop (fragment): Rop protein, which maintains plasmids at low copy number; rop
   2903..3007    +  promoter       AmpR promoter: bla
   3008..3868    +  CDS            AmpR: β-lactamase; bla; confers resistance to ampicillin, carbenicillin, and related antibiotics
   4039..4627    +  rep_origin     ori: high-copy-number ColE1/pMB1/pBR322/pUC origin of replication
>Addgene plasmid #243045 | AiP20000 - pAAV-AiE2667m-minBG-SYFP2-WPRE3-BGHpA | addgene full sequence | sequence record 497199 | Addgene NGS Result
CCTGCAGGCAGCTGCGCGCTCGCTCGCTCACTGAGGCCGCCCGGGCGTCGGGCGACCTTTGGTCGCCCGG
CCTCAGTGAGCGAGCGAGCGCGCAGAGAGGGAGTGGCCAACTCCATCACTAGGGGTTCCTGCGGCCGCAC
GCGTTTCAGGAGATATTTGATATTGATTCTGAATTGACACTGACTACAGTAGAGCCCAAAAGCATTTTGG
CCCTGCAGAAAAAGTATGTATTATGGGAGTCAGGTGATTAATGAAGTTTGGACTGAAGTCAAATTTACAT
AACATCCGTGGATGCACAATTTATCCTGCTTTTTCCAGTTACAGAATGCATATTTGTGTTAGATATTCTT
AGACCTCATCAAAATTCATAAATTTGTTCCCTGACATTTGGAACACAAGCTACTTTATTGGAAAGGCCAA
TTGGAAGGCATTGGTAATGCCAGGGTAAAAAATGAACTAAAATCAACATTGCGTATTTTGAGGAATTGAG
GAAATTAGTGCCATTTTCAAGGACTTTGTTTTCACAAGGATGAAAGATATAAGGATGTTGGTTTTCACCA
CATCTCTCTTAAACTTTTCTAACTGGTCTGTCACAAAACGCCGGCGGAGCTCGGGCTGGGCATAAAAGTC
AGGGCAGAGCCATCTATTGCTTACATTTGCTTCTGGGATCCAGATCTTTCGAAGCTAGCGCTACCGGTCG
CCACCATGGTGAGCAAGGGCGAGGAGCTGTTCACCGGGGTGGTGCCCATCCTGGTCGAGCTGGACGGCGA
CGTAAACGGCCACAAGTTCAGCGTGTCCGGCGAGGGCGAGGGCGATGCCACCTACGGCAAGCTGACCCTG
AAGCTGATCTGCACCACCGGCAAGCTGCCCGTGCCCTGGCCCACCCTCGTGACCACCCTGGGCTACGGCG
TGCAGTGCTTCGCCCGCTACCCCGACCACATGAAGCAGCACGACTTCTTCAAGTCCGCCATGCCCGAAGG
CTACGTCCAGGAGCGCACCATCTTCTTCAAGGACGACGGCAACTACAAGACCCGCGCCGAGGTGAAGTTC
GAGGGCGACACCCTGGTGAACCGCATCGAGCTGAAGGGCATCGACTTCAAGGAGGACGGCAACATCCTGG
GGCACAAGCTGGAGTACAACTACAACAGCCACAACGTCTATATCACCGCCGACAAGCAGAAGAACGGCAT
CAAGGCCAACTTCAAGATCCGCCACAACATCGAGGACGGCGGCGTGCAGCTCGCCGACCACTACCAGCAG
AACACCCCCATCGGCGACGGCCCCGTGCTGCTGCCCGACAACCACTACCTGAGCTACCAGTCCAAGCTGA
GCAAAGACCCCAACGAGAAGCGCGATCACATGGTCCTGCTGGAGTTCGTGACCGCCGCCGGGATCACTCT
CGGCATGGACGAGCTGTACAAGTAAGTCGACGGCGCGCCGCGGCCGCGAATTCGATATCATAATCAACCT
CTGGATTACAAAATTTGTGAAAGATTGACTGGTATTCTTAACTATGTTGCTCCTTTTACGCTATGTGGAT
ACGCTGCTTTAATGCCTTTGTATCATGCTATTGCTTCCCGTATGGCTTTCATTTTCTCCTCCTTGTATAA
ATCCTGGTTAGTTCTTGCCACGGCGGAACTCATCGCCGCCTGCCTTGCCCGCTGCTGGACAGGGGCTCGG
CTGTTGGGCACTGACAATTCCGTGGCTCGAGAGATCTTCGACTGTGCCTTCTAGTTGCCAGCCATCTGTT
GTTTGCCCCTCCCCCGTGCCTTCCTTGACCCTGGAAGGTGCCACTCCCACTGTCCTTTCCTAATAAAATG
AGGAAATTGCATCGCATTGTCTGAGTAGGTGTCATTCTATTCTGGGGGGTGGGGTGGGGCAGGACAGCAA
GGGGGAGGATTGGGAAGACAATAGCAGGCATGAGATCTCACGTGCGGACCGAGCGGCCGCAGGAACCCCT
AGTGATGGAGTTGGCCACTCCCTCTCTGCGCGCTCGCTCGCTCACTGAGGCCGGGCGACCAAAGGTCGCC
CGACGCCCGGGCTTTGCCCGGGCGGCCTCAGTGAGCGAGCGAGCGCGCAGCTGCCTGCAGGGGCGCCTGA
TGCGGTATTTTCTCCTTACGCATCTGTGCGGTATTTCACACCGCATA
[95 nt withheld, positions 2148-2242]
T
[46 nt withheld, positions 2244-2289]
C
[141 nt withheld, positions 2291-2431]
CCTTTGACGTTGGAGTCCACGTTCTTT
[37 nt withheld, positions 2459-2495]
ACTCTATCTCGGGCTATTCTTTTGATTTATAAGGGATTTTGCCGATTTCGGTCTATTGGTTAAAAAATGA
GCTGATTTAACAAAAATTTAACGCGAATTTTAACAAAATATTAACGTTTACAATTTTATGGTGCACTCTC
AGTACAATCTGCTCTGATGCCGCATAGTTAAGCCAGCCCCGACACCCGCCAACACCCGCTGACGCGCCCT
GACGGGCTTGTCTGCTCCCGGCATCCGCTTACAGACAAGCTGTGACCGTCTCCGGGAGCTGCATGTGTCA
GAGGTTTTCACCGTCATCACCGAAACGCGCGAGACGAAAGGGCCTCGTGATACGCCTATTTTTATAGGTT
AATGTCATGATAATAATGGTTTCTTAGACGTCAGGTGGCACTTTTCGGGGAAATGTGCGCGGAACCCCTA
TTTGTTTATTTTTCTAAATACATTCAAATATGTATCCGCTCATGAGACAATAACCCTGATAAATGCTTCA
ATAATATTGAAAAAGGAAGAGTATGAGTATTCAACATTTCCGTGTCGCCCTTATTCCCTTTTTTGCGGCA
TTTTGCCTTCCTGTTTTTGCTCACCCAGAAACGCTGGTGAAAGTAAAAGATGCTGAAGATCAGTTGGGTG
CACGAGTGGGTTACATCGAACTGGATCTCAACAGCGGTAAGATCCTTGAGAGTTTTCGCCCCGAAGAACG
TTTTCCAATGATGAGCACTTTTAAAGTTCTGCTATGTGGCGCGGTATTATCCCGTATTGACGCCGGGCAA
GAGCAACTCGGTCGCCGCATACACTATTCTCAGAATGACTTGGTTGAGTACTCACCAGTCACAGAAAAGC
ATCTTACGGATGGCATGACAGTAAGAGAATTATGCAGTGCTGCCATAACCATGAGTGATAACACTGCGGC
CAACTTACTTCTGACAACGATCGGAGGACCGAAGGAGCTAACCGCTTTTTTGCACAACATGGGGGATCAT
GTAACTCGCCTTGATCGTTGGGAACCGGAGCTGAATGAAGCCATACCAAACGACGAGCGTGACACCACGA
TGCCTGTAGCAATGGCAACAACGTTGCGCAAACTATTAACTGGCGAACTACTTACTCTAGCTTCCCGGCA
ACAATTAATAGACTGGATGGAGGCGGATAAAGTTGCAGGACCACTTCTGCGCTCGGCCCTTCCGGCTGGC
TGGTTTATTGCTGATAAATCTGGAGCCGGTGAGCGTGGGTCTCGCGGTATCATTGCAGCACTGGGGCCAG
ATGGTAAGCCCTCCCGTATCGTAGTTATCTACACGACGGGGAGTCAGGCAACTATGGATGAACGAAATAG
ACAGATCGCTGAGATAGGTGCCTCACTGATTAAGCATTGGTAACTGTCAGACCAAGTTTACTCATATATA
CTTTAGATTGATTTAAAACTTCATTTTTAATTTAAAAGGATCTAGGTGAAGATCCTTTTTGATAATCTCA
TGACCAAAATCCCTTAACGTGAGTTTTCGTTCCACTGAGCGTCAGACCCCGTAGAAAAGATCAAAGGATC
TTCTTGAGATCCTTTTTTTCTGCGCGTAATCTGCTGCTTGCAAACAAAAAAACCACCGCTACCAGCGGTG
GTTTGTTTGCCGGATCAAGAGCTACCAACTCTTTTTCCGAAGGTAACTGGCTTCAGCAGAGCGCAGATAC
CAAATACTGTTCTTCTAGTGTAGCCGTAGTTAGGCCACCACTTCAAGAACTCTGTAGCACCGCCTACATA
CCTCGCTCTGCTAATCCTGTTACCAGTGGCTGCTGCCAGTGGCGATAAGTCGTGTCTTACCGGGTTGGAC
TCAAGACGATAGTTACCGGATAAGGCGCAGCGGTCGGGCTGAACGGGGGGTTCGTGCACACAGCCCAGCT
TGGAGCGAACGACCTACACCGAACTGAGATACCTACAGCGTGAGCTATGAGAAAGCGCCACGCTTCCCGA
AGGGAGAAAGGCGGACAGGTATCCGGTAAGCGGCAGGGTCGGAACAGGAGAGCGCACGAGGGAGCTTCCA
GGGGGAAACGCCTGGTATCTTTATAGTCCTGTCGGGTTTCGCCACCTCTGACTTGAGCGTCGATTTTTGT
GATGCTCGTCAGGGGGGCGGAGCCTATGGAAAAACGCCAGCAACGCGGCCTTTTTACGGTTCCTGGCCTT
TTGCTGGCCTTTTGCTCACATGT
